>Addgene plasmid #32992 | ECD8-pXT7 | addgene partial sequence | sequence record 41163 | T7 5'-TAATACGACTCACTATAGGG-3'
CTCAGAATAAACGCTCAACTTTGGCAGATCGGTACCGAATTCCTCGAGGTCGACGGTATCGATAAGCTTG
ATATCGAATTCCGGAGCTCAGTGAAGGCAGGAGCGCTAGAGAAGAGAAGCGCAGACAATCGCACACAATC
GCTACAAGCGCGCACTGATCGCAAAGCTGCCGGATATTGATTTATTGCCTCTATCAGTGAGAAGCTGTCA
CGGTGGATTTATTAACCTGTCGCTGCTGCAACTTCTCCCGAGTGCGACTTGTGGAGTTGTCCGGGCGCCG
CCAGGAATGAGCCTCAGACAGTGACCCCGCAGCCGCCTGTGAGTGACCCGTGTAACATGGAGAGTCTGTC
GCTGTCGCTGCTGCTGCTCGTGTCGTGGCTTCAGGGGTCTCAATGCGCCGCGGCCAAGGAACTGTCCTGC
CAAGAGATCACGGTCCCCCTGTGCAAAGACATCGGCTACAACTACACGTACATGCCCAACCAGTTCAACC
ACGACACGCAGGACGAGGCCGGGATGGAGGTGCATCAGTTCTGGCCGCTGGTCGTTATTCACTGCTCCCC
GGACCTCAAGTTCTTCCTGTGCAGCATGTACACCCCCATCTGCCTGGAGGACTACAAGAAGCCGCTGCCC
CCGTGTCGGAGCGTGTGTGAGCGGGCGCGGGCTGGTTGTGCCCCTCTCATGCGTCAGTACGGCTTCGCTT
GGCCGGATCGCATGCGATGTGATCGTCTGCCCGAGCAAGGCAACCCGGACACCCTGTGTATGGACTACTA
CAACCGGACTGAGCAGACTACAGCCGCCCCCAGTCACCCGGAGCCCCCCAAACCCCCGGCCAGGTCGGTT
CCTAAAGGCAGGACACGCGTGGAGCCCCCACGCAGCAGATCGCGGGCGACAGGGTGT
