[The description below was written by a language model from this plasmid's Addgene catalogue record.]
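Description:
ECD8-pXT7 is an in vitro transcription plasmid for making synthetic mRNA to be expressed in Xenopus embryos or oocytes. It is built on the pXT7 backbone, recorded as about 3 kb without insert, and is propagated in E. coli under ampicillin selection. The record does not state the origin of replication or the copy number, and no feature table is provided, so details of the backbone such as any untranslated regions flanking the cloning site cannot be confirmed here.

The insert, roughly 950 bp, comes from Xenopus laevis frizzled-8 (Xfz8, gene fzd8.L) and encodes only the first 230 amino acids of the protein. The name ECD8 suggests this is the N-terminal extracellular domain of the receptor, lacking the transmembrane and cytoplasmic portions. It sits downstream of a T7 promoter. According to the depositor's note, the plasmid is linearised with PstI and transcribed with T7 RNA polymerase to give sense RNA. T7 and SP6 are listed as the 5′ and 3′ sequencing primers, implying that an SP6 site lies on the far side of the insert. The insert was cloned with restriction enzymes, but the specific sites are not recorded.

The associated publication concerns axis determination through inhibition of Wnt signalling in Xenopus. In that context, a truncated Frizzled ectodomain would plausibly act as an antagonist that binds Wnt ligands without transducing a signal, although the catalogue fields do not describe this mechanism. The typical use is therefore microinjection of the transcribed RNA to perturb Wnt/Frizzled signalling during early frog development.
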