Addgene plasmid #32992: ECD8-pXT7
Depositing lab: Sergei Sokol. Depositing organization: Beth Israel Deaconess Medical Center. Publication: Axis determination by inhibition of Wnt signaling in Xenopus. Itoh K, Sokol SY. Genes Dev. 1999 Sep 1;13(17):2328-36. 10.1101/gad.13.17.2328 PubMed 10485853.
Backbone
  Vector backbone: pXT7
  Backbone manufacturer: R. Freeman/ S. Sokol
  Backbone size w/o insert (bp): 3000
  Vector type: Xenopus RNA expression
Growth in bacteria
  Bacterial resistance: Ampicillin, 100 μg/mL
  Growth temperature: 37°C
  Growth strain: DH5alpha
  Copy number: Unknown
Gene/Insert
  Gene/Insert name: Ecd8 (alt name: Xfz8)
  Species: X. laevis (frog)
  Insert size (bp): 950
  Mutation: Contains the first 230 aa of Xfz8
  Entrez Gene: fzd8.L (a.k.a. XELAEV_18030715mg, Xfz8, frizzled8, fz8, fzd8, fzd8-a, fzd8-b)
  Promoter: T7
  Cloning method: Restriction Enzyme; 5′ cloning site None (unknown if destroyed); 3′ cloning site None (unknown if destroyed)
  Sequencing primers: 5′ T7; 3′ SP6
Terms and licenses: Academic/Nonprofit Terms; Industry Terms: Not Available to Industry
Depositor comments: Digest with Pst1, transcribe with T7 pol for sense RNA.
How to cite: ECD8-pXT7 was a gift from Sergei Sokol (Addgene plasmid # 32992 ; http://n2t.net/addgene:32992 ; RRID:Addgene_32992)
